Addgene plasmid #103477: LSB-hsa-miR-3614-5p
Purpose: Used to sense miRNA activity using fluorescence based tools. hsa-miR-3614-5p target in 3' UTR of of mKate. miRNA activity can be measured by the repression of mKate2 relative to EBFP2 fluorescent proteins . Plasmid is inherently unstable; please see Depositor Comments
Depositing lab: Ron Weiss. Depositing organization: Massachusetts Institute of Technology. Publication: A mixed antagonistic/synergistic miRNA repression model enables accurate predictions of multi-input miRNA sensor activity. Gam JJ, Babb J, Weiss R. Nat Commun. 2018 Jun 22;9(1):2430. doi: 10.1038/s41467-018-04575-0. PubMed 29934631.
Backbone
  Vector backbone: Low Sensor Backbone (LSB)
  Vector type: Mammalian Expression, Synthetic Biology
Growth in bacteria
  Bacterial resistance: Ampicillin and Kanamycin, 100 & 50 μg/mL
  Growth temperature: 30°C
  Growth strain: NEB Stable
  Copy number: High Copy
Gene/Insert
  Gene/Insert name: hsa-miR-3614-5p target
  Species: H. sapiens (human)
  Entrez Gene: MIR3614 (a.k.a. mir-3614)
  Promoter: EF-1a
  Cloning method: Gibson Cloning
Terms and licenses: Academic/Nonprofit Terms; Industry Terms: Not Available to Industry
Depositor comments: Please note that this plasmid is inherently unstable due to a repeating poly A element. We recommend performing a diagnostic digest on multiple colonies upon receipt. The depositors would like to note the presence of several discrepancies between the depositor sequence and physical plasmid sequence. In particular, the sequences upstream and downstream of the puromycin coding region have 10 bp insertions which do not affect the ability to perform puromycin selection. The sequences for those regions within the physical plasmids are as follows: Upstream of Puro: GAATTCGACCGCCTGTCTCAAGGTGCCACC; Downstream of Puro: GCTTTGAGACTACGCGTGAATTCACTCCTC.
How to cite: LSB-hsa-miR-3614-5p was a gift from Ron Weiss (Addgene plasmid # 103477 ; http://n2t.net/addgene:103477 ; RRID:Addgene_103477)
