[The description below was written by a language model from this plasmid's Addgene catalogue record and pLannotate feature annotations shown in this document.]
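Description:
LSB-hsa-miR-3614-5p is a mammalian expression and synthetic-biology plasmid built on the Low Sensor Backbone (LSB), designed as a two-colour fluorescent sensor of microRNA activity. It replicates in E. coli from a high-copy ColE1/pUC-type origin and carries both an ampicillin resistance gene (β-lactamase with its bla promoter) and a kanamycin resistance gene (aph(3')-Ia); the record lists selection with both antibiotics. Residual lac promoter/operator, CAP site and lacI fragments are cloning-vector remnants.

The roughly 11 kb sequence contains two parallel mammalian transcription units of the same design: an EF-1α core promoter with EF-1α intron A, a fluorescent protein coding sequence flanked by Gateway attB1/attB2 sites (with attB4 upstream of the promoter), and a rabbit β-globin 3' region with poly(A) signal. One unit expresses the red protein mKate2 and, according to the catalogue entry, carries the target site for human miR-3614-5p in its 3' UTR. This target was not annotated separately, but would lie in the gap between attB2 and the β-globin sequences. The second unit expresses the blue protein EBFP2 without a target and acts as an internal reference. When miR-3614-5p is active in transfected cells, mKate2 output falls relative to EBFP2, so the red-to-blue ratio reports miRNA-mediated repression independently of plasmid dosage. A puromycin N-acetyltransferase gene with its own β-globin poly(A) signal allows puromycin selection in mammalian cells, although no dedicated promoter for it is annotated.

The depositor notes that the repeated poly(A) elements make the plasmid inherently unstable. There are also small discrepancies between the deposited sequence and the physical plasmid, including short insertions flanking the puromycin coding region that do not impair selection.
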