Features (pLannotate 1.2.2; 28 found; start..end, strand, type, name):
     87..675     -  rep_origin     ori: high-copy-number ColE1/pMB1/pBR322/pUC origin of replication
    846..1706    -  CDS            AmpR: β-lactamase; bla; confers resistance to ampicillin, carbenicillin, and related antibiotics
   1707..1778    -  promoter       AmpR promoter: bla
   1857..2456    +  CDS            PuroR: puromycin N-acetyltransferase; pac from Streptomyces alboniger; confers resistance to puromycin
   2461..2541    +  CDS            HBB (fragment): HBB_PONPY - Experimental evidence at transcript level: Swiss-Prot protein existence level 2. Involved in oxygen transport from the lung to the various peripheral tissues. From Pongo pygmaeus (Bornean orangutan).
   2612..2667    +  polyA_signal   β-globin poly(A) signal: rabbit β-globin polyadenylation signal (Gil and Proudfoot, 1987)
   3646..3666    +  protein_bind   attB4: mutant version of attB; core recombination site for the Gateway® BP reaction BP Clonase™
   3734..3945    +  promoter       EF-1α core promoter: core promoter for human elongation factor EF-1α
   3946..4884    +  intron         EF-1α intron A: intron upstream of the start codon of human EF-1α
   4911..4931    +  protein_bind   attB1: mutant version of attB; core recombination site for the Gateway® BP reaction BP Clonase™
   4951..5646    +  CDS            mKate2: mKate2 is a basic (constitutively fluorescent) red fluorescent protein published in 2009, derived from Entacmaea quadricolor. It is reported to be a rapidly-maturing monomer with moderate acid sensitivity.
   5666..5690    -  protein_bind   attB2: mutant version of attB; recombination site for the Gateway® BP reaction BP Clonase™
   5838..5912    +  CDS            HBB (fragment): HBB_PONPY - Experimental evidence at transcript level: Swiss-Prot protein existence level 2. Involved in oxygen transport from the lung to the various peripheral tissues. From Pongo pygmaeus (Bornean orangutan).
   5983..6038    +  polyA_signal   β-globin poly(A) signal: rabbit β-globin polyadenylation signal (Gil and Proudfoot, 1987)
   6422..6447    +  misc_feature   SA: splice acceptor site
   7119..7139    +  protein_bind   attB4: mutant version of attB; core recombination site for the Gateway® BP reaction BP Clonase™
   7207..7418    +  promoter       EF-1α core promoter: core promoter for human elongation factor EF-1α
   7419..8357    +  intron         EF-1α intron A: intron upstream of the start codon of human EF-1α
   8384..8404    +  protein_bind   attB1: mutant version of attB; core recombination site for the Gateway® BP reaction BP Clonase™
   8415..9131    +  CDS            EBFP2: EBFP2 is a basic (constitutively fluorescent) blue fluorescent protein published in 2007, derived from Aequorea victoria. It is reported to be a rapidly-maturing monomer with moderate acid sensitivity.
   9139..9163    -  protein_bind   attB2: mutant version of attB; recombination site for the Gateway® BP reaction BP Clonase™
   9167..9247    +  CDS            HBB (fragment): HBB_PONPY - Experimental evidence at transcript level: Swiss-Prot protein existence level 2. Involved in oxygen transport from the lung to the various peripheral tissues. From Pongo pygmaeus (Bornean orangutan).
   9318..9373    +  polyA_signal   β-globin poly(A) signal: rabbit β-globin polyadenylation signal (Gil and Proudfoot, 1987)
   9756..9778    -  protein_bind   lac operator (fragment): The lac repressor binds to the lac operator to inhibit transcription in E. coli. This inhibition can be relieved by adding lactose or isopropyl-β-D-thiogalactopyranoside (IPTG). lac repressor encoded by lacI
   9782..9812    -  promoter       lac promoter: promoter for the E. coli lac operon
   9827..9848    -  protein_bind   CAP binding site: CAP binding activates transcription in the presence of cAMP. E. coli catabolite activator protein
   9861..9900    -  CDS            lacI (fragment): lac repressor; lacI; The lac repressor binds to the lac operator to inhibit transcription in E. coli. This inhibition can be relieved by adding lactose or isopropyl-β-D-thiogalactopyranoside (IPTG).
  10073..10882   +  CDS            KanR: aminoglycoside phosphotransferase; aph(3')-Ia; confers resistance to kanamycin in bacteria or G418 (Geneticin®) in eukaryotes
>Addgene plasmid #103477 | LSB-hsa-miR-3614-5p | depositor full sequence | sequence record 196003 | Full Sequence
AATTGAGGGGATAACGCAGGAAAGAACATGTGAGCAAAAGGCCAGCAAAAGGCCAGGAACCGTAAAAAGG
CCGCGTTGCTGGCGTTTTTCCATAGGCTCCGCCCCCCTGACGAGCATCACAAAAATCGACGCTCAAGTCA
GAGGTGGCGAAACCCGACAGGACTATAAAGATACCAGGCGTTTCCCCCTGGAAGCTCCCTCGTGCGCTCT
CCTGTTCCGACCCTGCCGCTTACCGGATACCTGTCCGCCTTTCTCCCTTCGGGAAGCGTGGCGCTTTCTC
ATAGCTCACGCTGTAGGTATCTCAGTTCGGTGTAGGTCGTTCGCTCCAAGCTGGGCTGTGTGCACGAACC
CCCCGTTCAGCCCGACCGCTGCGCCTTATCCGGTAACTATCGTCTTGAGTCCAACCCGGTAAGACACGAC
TTATCGCCACTGGCAGCAGCCACTGGTAACAGGATTAGCAGAGCGAGGTATGTAGGCGGTGCTACAGAGT
TCTTGAAGTGGTGGCCTAACTACGGCTACACTAGAAGAACAGTATTTGGTATCTGCGCTCTGCTGAAGCC
AGTTACCTTCGGAAAAAGAGTTGGTAGCTCTTGATCCGGCAAACAAACCACCGCTGGTAGCGGTGGTTTT
TTTGTTTGCAAGCAGCAGATTACGCGCAGAAAAAAAGGATCTCAAGAAGATCCTTTGATCTTTTCTACGG
GGTCTGACGCTCAGTGGAACGAAAACTCACGTTAAGGGATTTTGGTCATGAGATTATCAAAAAGGATCTT
CACCTAGATCCTTTTAAATTAAAAATGAAGTTTTAAATCAATCTAAAGTATATATGAGTAAACTTGGTCT
GACAGTTACCAATGCTTAATCAGTGAGGCACCTATCTCAGCGATCTGTCTATTTCGTTCATCCATAGTTG
CCTGACTCCCCGTCGTGTAGATAACTACGATACGGGAGGGCTTACCATCTGGCCCCAGTGCTGCAATGAT
ACCGCGAGAACCACGCTCACCGGCTCCAGATTTATCAGCAATAAACCAGCCAGCCGGAAGGGCCGAGCGC
AGAAGTGGTCCTGCAACTTTATCCGCCTCCATCCAGTCTATTAATTGTTGCCGGGAAGCTAGAGTAAGTA
GTTCGCCAGTTAATAGTTTGCGCAACGTTGTTGCCATTGCTACAGGCATCGTGGTGTCACGCTCGTCGTT
TGGTATGGCTTCATTCAGCTCCGGTTCCCAACGATCAAGGCGAGTTACATGATCCCCCATGTTGTGCAAA
AAAGCGGTTAGCTCCTTCGGTCCTCCGATCGTTGTCAGAAGTAAGTTGGCCGCAGTGTTATCACTCATGG
TTATGGCAGCACTGCATAATTCTCTTACTGTCATGCCATCCGTAAGATGCTTTTCTGTGACTGGTGAGTA
CTCAACCAAGTCATTCTGAGAATAGTGTATGCGGCGACCGAGTTGCTCTTGCCCGGCGTCAATACGGGAT
AATACCGCGCCACATAGCAGAACTTTAAAAGTGCTCATCATTGGAAAACGTTCTTCGGGGCGAAAACTCT
CAAGGATCTTACCGCTGTTGAGATCCAGTTCGATGTAACCCACTCGTGCACCCAACTGATCTTCAGCATC
TTTTACTTTCACCAGCGTTTCTGGGTGAGCAAAAACAGGAAGGCAAAATGCCGCAAAAAAGGGAATAAGG
GCGACACGGAAATGTTGAATACTCATACTCTTCCTTTTTCAATATTATTGAAGCATTTATCAGGGTTATT
GTCTCATGAGCGGATACATATTTGAATGTAGCTCCGAATTTCTCGAGGGCTTGTCGACGACGGCGGTCTC
CGTCGTCAGGATCATGAATTCGACCCGCCTGCCACCATGACCGAGTACAAGCCCACGGTGCGCCTCGCCA
CCCGCGACGACGTCCCCCGGGCCGTACGCACCCTCGCCGCCGCGTTCGCCGACTACCCCGCCACGCGCCA
CACCGTCGACCCGGACCGCCACATCGAGCGGGTCACCGAGCTGCAAGAACTCTTCCTCACGCGCGTCGGG
CTCGACATCGGCAAGGTGTGGGTCGCGGACGACGGCGCCGCGGTGGCGGTCTGGACCACGCCGGAGAGCG
TCGAAGCGGGGGCGGTGTTCGCCGAGATCGGCCCGCGCATGGCCGAGTTGAGCGGTTCCCGGCTGGCCGC
GCAGCAACAGATGGAAGGCCTCCTGGCGCCGCACCGGCCCAAGGAGCCCGCGTGGTTCCTGGCCACCGTC
GGCGTCTCGCCCGACCACCAGGGCAAGGGTCTGGGCAGCGCCGTCGTGCTCCCCGGAGTGGAGGCGGCCG
AGCGCGCCGGGGTGCCCGCCTTCCTGGAGACATCCGCGCCCCGCAACCTCCCCTTCTACGAGCGGCTCGG
CTTCACCGTCACCGCCGACGTCGAGGTGCCCGAAGGACCGCGCACCTGGTGCATGACCCGCAAGCCCGGT
GCCTGATACGCGTGAATTCACTCCTCAGGTGCAGGCTGCCTATCAGAAGGTGGTGGCTGGTGTGGCCAAT
GCCCTGGCTCACAAATACCACTGAGATCTTTTTCCCTCTGCCAAAAATTATGGGGACATCATGAAGCCCC
TTGAGCATCTGACTTCTGGCTAATAAAGGAAATTTATTTTCATTGCAATAGTGTGTTGGAATTTTTTGTG
TCTCTCACTCGGAAGGACATATGGGAGGGCAAATCATTTAAAACATCAGAATGAGTATTTGGTTTAGAGT
TTGGCAACATATGCCCATATGCTGGCTGCCATGAACAAAGGTTGGCTATAAAGAGGTCATCAGTATATGA
AACAGCCCCCTGCTGTCCATTCCTTATTCCATAGAAAAGCCTTGACTTGAGGTTAGATTTTTTTTATATT
TTGTTTTGTGTTATTTTTTTCTTTAACATCCCTAAAATTTTCCTTACATGTTTTACTAGCCAGATTTTTC
CTCCTCTCCTGACTACTCCCAGTCATAGCTGTCCCTCTTCTCTTATGGAGATCCCTCGACCTGCAGCCCA
AGCTTGAATTCTCTAGAATTACCCTGTTATCCCTATGCTTGGTTTACCGAGCTCTTATTGGTTTTCAAAC
TTCATTGACTGTGCCCAACGCGCCTGGGAGCTCACGGGGACAGCCCCCCCCCAAAGCCCCCAGGGATGTA
ATTACGTCCCTCCCCCGCTAGGGGGCAGCAGCGAGCCGCCCGGGGCTCCGCTCCGGTCCGGCGCTCCCCC
CGCATCCCCGAGCCGGCAGCGTGCGGGGACAGCCCGGGCACGGGGAAGGTGGCACGGGATCGCTTTCCTC
TGAACGCTTCTCGCTGCTCTTTGAGCCTGCAGACACCTGGGGGGATACGGGGAAAAAGCTAGGCTGAAAG
ACCGGTTCTTAGAATGACACGCGCCTGGGAGCTCACGGGGACAGCCCCCCCCCAAAGCCCCCAGGGATGT
AATTACGTCCCTCCCCCGCTAGGGGGCAGCAGCGAGCCGCCCGGGGCTCCGCTCCGGTCCGGCGCTCCCC
CCGCATCCCCGAGCCGGCAGCGTGCGGGGACAGCCCGGGCACGGGGAAGGTGGCACGGGATCGCTTTCCT
CTGAACGCTTCTCGCTGCTCTTTGAGCCTGCAGACACCTGGGGGGATACGGGGAAAAAGCTAACTTCTGA
GACGACAACTTTGTATAGAAAAGTTGGCTCCGAATTCGCCCTTGACAGCAGAGATCCAGTTTGGTTAATT
AATTGGCTCCGGTGCCCGTCAGTGGGCAGAGCGCACATCGCCCACAGTCCCCGAGAAGTTGTGGGGAGGG
GTCGGCAATTGAACCGGTGCCTAGAGAAGGTGGCGCGGGGTAAACTGGGAAAGTGATGTCGTGTACTGGC
TCCGCCTTTTTCCCGAGGGTGGGGGAGAACCGTATATAAGTGCAGTAGTCGCCGTGAACGTTCTTTTTCG
CAACGGGTTTGCCGCCAGAACACAGGTAAGTGCCGTGTGTGGTTCCCGCGGGCCTGGCCTCTTTACGGGT
TATGGCCCTTGCGTGCCTTGAATTACTTCCACCTGGCTGCAGTACGTGATTCTTGATCCCGAGCTTCGGG
TTGGAAGTGGGTGGGAGAGTTCGAGGCCTTGCGCTTAAGGAGCCCCTTCGCCTCGTGCTTGAGTTGAGGC
CTGGCCTGGGCGCTGGGGCCGCCGCGTGCGAATCTGGTGGCACCTTCGCGCCTGTCTCGCTGCTTTCGAT
AAGTCTCTAGCCATTTAAAATTTTTGATGACCTGCTGCGACGCTTTTTTTCTGGCAAGATAGTCTTGTAA
ATGCGGGCCAAGATCTGCACACTGGTATTTCGGTTTTTGGGGCCGCGGGCGGCGACGGGGCCCGTGCGTC
CCAGCGCACATGTTCGGCGAGGCGGGGCCTGCGAGCGCGGCCACCGAGAATCGGACGGGGGTAGTCTCAA
GCTGGCCGGCCTGCTCTGGTGCCTGGCCTCGCGCCGCCGTGTATCGCCCCGCCCTGGGCGGCAAGGCTGG
CCCGGTCGGCACCAGTTGCGTGAGCGGAAAGATGGCCGCTTCCCGGCCCTGCTGCAGGGAGCTCAAAATG
GAGGACGCGGCGCTCGGGAGAGCGGGCGGGTGAGTCACCCACACAAAGGAAAAGGGCCTTTCCGTCCTCA
GCCGTCGCTTCATGTGACTCCACGGAGTACCGGGCGCCGTCCAGGCACCTCGATTAGTTCTCGAGCTTTT
GGAGTACGTCGTCTTTAGGTTGGGGGGAGGGGTTTTATGCGATGGAGTTTCCCCACACTGAGTGGGTGGA
GACTGAAGTTAGGCCAGCTTGGCACTTGATGTAATTCTCCTTGGAATTTGCCCTTTTTGAGTTTGGATCT
TGGTTCATTCTCAAGCCTCAGACAGTGGTTCAAAGTTTTTTTCTTCCATTTCAGGTGTCGTGAGAAGGGC
GAATTCGACCCAAGTTTGTACAAAAAAGCAGGCTGGATCCAGGTGCCACCATGGTGAGCGAGCTGATTAA
GGAGAACATGCACATGAAGCTGTACATGGAGGGCACCGTGAACAACCACCACTTCAAGTGCACATCCGAG
GGCGAAGGCAAGCCCTACGAGGGCACCCAGACCATGAGAATCAAGGCGGTCGAGGGCGGCCCTCTCCCCT
TCGCCTTCGACATCCTGGCTACCAGCTTCATGTACGGCAGCAAAACCTTCATCAACCACACCCAGGGCAT
CCCCGACTTCTTTAAGCAGTCCTTCCCCGAGGGCTTCACATGGGAGAGAGTCACCACATACGAAGATGGG
GGCGTGCTGACCGCTACCCAGGACACCAGCCTCCAGGACGGCTGCCTCATCTACAACGTCAAGATCAGAG
GGGTGAACTTCCCATCCAACGGCCCTGTGATGCAGAAGAAAACACTCGGCTGGGAGGCCTCCACCGAGAC
ACTGTACCCCGCTGACGGCGGCCTGGAAGGCAGAGCCGACATGGCCCTGAAGCTCGTGGGCGGGGGCCAC
CTGATCTGCAACCTTAAGACCACATACAGATCCAAGAAACCCGCTAAGAACCTCAAGATGCCCGGCGTCT
ACTATGTGGACAGGAGACTGGAAAGAATCAAGGAGGCCGACAAAGAGACATACGTCGAGCAGCACGAGGT
GGCTGTGGCCAGATACTGCGACCTCCCTAGCAAACTGGGGCACAAACTTAATTGAGAATTCTACCACCCA
GCTTTCTTGTACAAAGTGGTACGTCTCAAGACCAGAGGTCTCTGCTTAGGTGCGAGGGCAGCCTTCAGAT
CCAAGTGGGGGCAGCCTTCAGATCCAAGTGGGGGCAGCCTTCAGATCCAAGTGGGGGCAGCCTTCAGATC
CAAGTGGCAACCAGAAGAGACCTGTGCTTCACTCCTCAGGTGCAGGCTGCCTATCAGAAGGTGGTGGCTG
GTGTGGCCAATGCCCTGGCTCACAAATACCACTGAGATCTTTTTCCCTCTGCCAAAAATTATGGGGACAT
CATGAAGCCCCTTGAGCATCTGACTTCTGGCTAATAAAGGAAATTTATTTTCATTGCAATAGTGTGTTGG
AATTTTTTGTGTCTCTCACTCGGAAGGACATATGGGAGGGCAAATCATTTAAAACATCAGAATGAGTATT
TGGTTTAGAGTTTGGCAACATATGCCCATATGCTGGCTGCCATGAACAAAGGTTGGCTATAAAGAGGTCA
TCAGTATATGAAACAGCCCCCTGCTGTCCATTCCTTATTCCATAGAAAAGCCTTGACTTGAGGTTAGATT
TTTTTTATATTTTGTTTTGTGTTATTTTTTTCTTTAACATCCCTAAAATTTTCCTTACATGTTTTACTAG
CCAGATTTTTCCTCCTCTCCTGACTACTCCCAGTCATAGCTGTCCCTCTTCTCTTATGGAGATCCCGAGC
GGTGCGTTTTTATGCTTGTAGTATTGTATAATGTTTTTAAGATCCAAGCTTCTGACCTCTTCTCTTCCTC
CCACAGGGCCTCGAGACAATTGCATCGATGGTACCAGTGAAAGTCTGCAATGAATTCGAGTTGGCGCGCC
TGTCATTCTAAATCTCTCTTTCAGCCTAAAGCTTTTTCCCCGTATCCCCCCAGGTGTCTGCAGGCTCAAA
GAGCAGCGAGAAGCGTTCAGAGGAAAGCGATCCCGTGCCACCTTCCCCGTGCCCGGGCTGTCCCCGCACG
CTGCCGGCTCGGGGATGCGGGGGGAGCGCCGGACCGGAGCGGAGCCCCGGGCGGCTCGCTGCTGCCCCCT
AGCGGGGGAGGGACGTAATTACATCCCTGGGGGCTTTGGGAGGGGGCTGTCCCCGTGAGCTCCCAGGCGC
GCCTGTCATTCTAAATCTCTCTTTCAGCCTAAAGCTTTTTCCCCGTATCCCCCCAGGTGTCTGCAGGCTC
AAAGAGCAGCGAGAAGCGTTCAGAGGAAAGCGATCCCGTGCCACCTTCCCCGTGCCCGGGCTGTCCCCGC
ACGCTGCCGGCTCGGGGATGCGGGGGGAGCGCCGGACCGGAGCGGAGCCCCGGGCGGCTCGCTGCTGCCC
CCTAGCGGGGGAGGGACGTAATTACATCCCTGGGGGCTTTGGGGGGGGGCTGTCCCCGTGAGCTCCCAGG
CGCGCCAACTCGGTACCGTATCGATGTCGACGTTAACGCTAGTGATATCAACTTTGTATAGAAAAGTTGG
CTCCGAATTCGCCCTTGACAGCAGAGATCCAGTTTGGTTAATTAATTGGCTCCGGTGCCCGTCAGTGGGC
AGAGCGCACATCGCCCACAGTCCCCGAGAAGTTGTGGGGAGGGGTCGGCAATTGAACCGGTGCCTAGAGA
AGGTGGCGCGGGGTAAACTGGGAAAGTGATGTCGTGTACTGGCTCCGCCTTTTTCCCGAGGGTGGGGGAG
AACCGTATATAAGTGCAGTAGTCGCCGTGAACGTTCTTTTTCGCAACGGGTTTGCCGCCAGAACACAGGT
AAGTGCCGTGTGTGGTTCCCGCGGGCCTGGCCTCTTTACGGGTTATGGCCCTTGCGTGCCTTGAATTACT
TCCACCTGGCTGCAGTACGTGATTCTTGATCCCGAGCTTCGGGTTGGAAGTGGGTGGGAGAGTTCGAGGC
CTTGCGCTTAAGGAGCCCCTTCGCCTCGTGCTTGAGTTGAGGCCTGGCCTGGGCGCTGGGGCCGCCGCGT
GCGAATCTGGTGGCACCTTCGCGCCTGTCTCGCTGCTTTCGATAAGTCTCTAGCCATTTAAAATTTTTGA
TGACCTGCTGCGACGCTTTTTTTCTGGCAAGATAGTCTTGTAAATGCGGGCCAAGATCTGCACACTGGTA
TTTCGGTTTTTGGGGCCGCGGGCGGCGACGGGGCCCGTGCGTCCCAGCGCACATGTTCGGCGAGGCGGGG
CCTGCGAGCGCGGCCACCGAGAATCGGACGGGGGTAGTCTCAAGCTGGCCGGCCTGCTCTGGTGCCTGGC
CTCGCGCCGCCGTGTATCGCCCCGCCCTGGGCGGCAAGGCTGGCCCGGTCGGCACCAGTTGCGTGAGCGG
AAAGATGGCCGCTTCCCGGCCCTGCTGCAGGGAGCTCAAAATGGAGGACGCGGCGCTCGGGAGAGCGGGC
GGGTGAGTCACCCACACAAAGGAAAAGGGCCTTTCCGTCCTCAGCCGTCGCTTCATGTGACTCCACGGAG
TACCGGGCGCCGTCCAGGCACCTCGATTAGTTCTCGAGCTTTTGGAGTACGTCGTCTTTAGGTTGGGGGG
AGGGGTTTTATGCGATGGAGTTTCCCCACACTGAGTGGGTGGAGACTGAAGTTAGGCCAGCTTGGCACTT
GATGTAATTCTCCTTGGAATTTGCCCTTTTTGAGTTTGGATCTTGGTTCATTCTCAAGCCTCAGACAGTG
GTTCAAAGTTTTTTTCTTCCATTTCAGGTGTCGTGAGAAGGGCGAATTCGACCCAAGTTTGTACAAAAAA
GCAGGCTCGCCACCATGGTGAGCAAGGGCGAGGAGCTGTTCACCGGGGTGGTGCCCATCCTGGTCGAGCT
GGACGGCGACGTAAACGGCCACAAGTTCAGCGTGAGGGGCGAGGGCGAGGGCGATGCCACCAACGGCAAG
CTGACCCTGAAGTTCATCTGCACCACCGGCAAGCTGCCCGTGCCCTGGCCCACCCTCGTGACCACCCTGA
GCCACGGCGTGCAGTGCTTCGCCCGCTACCCCGACCACATGAAGCAGCACGACTTCTTCAAGTCCGCCAT
GCCCGAAGGCTACGTCCAGGAGCGCACCATCTTCTTCAAGGACGACGGCACCTACAAGACCCGCGCCGAG
GTGAAGTTCGAGGGCGACACCCTAGTGAACCGCATCGAGCTGAAGGGCGTCGACTTCAAGGAGGACGGCA
ACATCCTGGGGCACAAGCTGGAGTACAACTTCAACAGCCACAACATCTATATCATGGCCGTCAAGCAGAA
GAACGGCATCAAGGTGAACTTCAAGATCCGCCACAACGTGGAGGACGGCAGCGTGCAGCTCGCCGACCAC
TACCAGCAGAACACCCCCATCGGCGACGGCCCCGTGCTGCTGCCCGACAGCCACTACCTGAGCACCCAGT
CCGTGCTGAGCAAAGACCCCAACGAGAAGCGCGATCACATGGTCCTGCTGGAGTTCCGCACCGCCGCCGG
GATCACTCTCGGCATGGACGAGCTGTACAAGTAATACCACCCAGCTTTCTTGTACAAAGTGGTACGCGTG
AATTCACTCCTCAGGTGCAGGCTGCCTATCAGAAGGTGGTGGCTGGTGTGGCCAATGCCCTGGCTCACAA
ATACCACTGAGATCTTTTTCCCTCTGCCAAAAATTATGGGGACATCATGAAGCCCCTTGAGCATCTGACT
TCTGGCTAATAAAGGAAATTTATTTTCATTGCAATAGTGTGTTGGAATTTTTTGTGTCTCTCACTCGGAA
GGACATATGGGAGGGCAAATCATTTAAAACATCAGAATGAGTATTTGGTTTAGAGTTTGGCAACATATGC
CCATATGCTGGCTGCCATGAACAAAGGTTGGCTATAAAGAGGTCATCAGTATATGAAACAGCCCCCTGCT
GTCCATTCCTTATTCCATAGAAAAGCCTTGACTTGAGGTTAGATTTTTTTTATATTTTGTTTTGTGTTAT
TTTTTTCTTTAACATCCCTAAAATTTTCCTTACATGTTTTACTAGCCAGATTTTTCCTCCTCTCCTGACT
ACTCCCAGTCATAGCTGTCCCTCTTCTCTTATGGAGATCCCTCGACCTGCAGCCCAAGCTTGGCGTAATC
ATGGTCATAGCTGTTTCCTGTGTGAAATTGTTATCCGCTCACAATTCCACACAACATACGAGCCGGAAGC
ATAAAGTGTAAAGCCTGGGGTGCCTAATGAGTGAGCTAACTCACATTAATTGCGTTGCGCTCACTGCCCG
CTTTCCAGTCGGGAAACCTGTCGTGCCAGCGGATCGACAGTACTAAGCTTGGTCTAATACCCAATCTCTC
GTCTTATCCAGATGTTTTATACGCCTCTGGCCCGTGTCTCAAAATCTCTGATGTTACATTGCACAAGATA
AAATAATATCATCATGAACAATAAAACTGTCTGCTTACATAAACAGTAATACAAGGGGTGTTATGAGCCA
TATTCAACGGGAAACGTCGAGGCCGCGATTAAATTCCAACATGGATGCTGATTTATATGGGTATAAATGG
GCTCGCGATAATGTCGGGCAATCAGGTGCGACAATCTATCGCTTGTATGGGAAGCCCGATGCGCCAGAGT
TGTTTCTGAAACATGGCAAAGGTAGCGTTGCCAATGATGTTACAGATGAGATGGTCAGACTAAACTGGCT
GACGGAATTTATGCCTCTTCCGACCATCAAGCATTTTATCCGTACTCCTGATGATGCATGGTTACTCACC
ACTGCGATCCCCGGAAAAACAGCATTCCAGGTATTAGAAGAATATCCTGATTCAGGTGAAAATATTGTTG
ATGCGCTGGCAGTGTTCCTGCGCCGGTTGCATTCGATTCCTGTTTGTAATTGTCCTTTTAACAGCGATCG
CGTATTTCGTCTCGCTCAGGCGCAATCACGAATGAATAACGGTTTGGTTGATGCGAGTGATTTTGATGAC
GAGCGTAATGGCTGGCCTGTTGAACAAGTCTGGAAAGAAATGCATAAACTTTTGCCATTCTCACCGGATT
CAGTCGTCACTCATGGTGATTTCTCACTTGATAACCTTATTTTTGACGAGGGGAAATTAATAGGTTGTAT
TGATGTTGGACGAGTCGGAATCGCAGACCGATACCAGGATCTTGCCATCCTATGGAACTGCCTCGGTGAG
TTTTCTCCTTCATTACAGAAACGGCTTTTTCAAAAATATGGTATTGATAATCCTGATATGAATAAATTGC
AGTTTCATTTGATGCTCGATGAGTTTTTCTAATCAGAATTGGTTAATTGGTTGTAACACTGGCAGAGCAT
TACGCTGACTTGACGGGACGGCGCAAGCTCATGACCAAAATCCCTTAACGTGAGTTACGCGTCGTTCCAC
TGAGCGTCAGAGGTATCACTAGTATTACAGAGGTAAGTTATAACAGTCGCCTAACCC
