>Addgene plasmid #103477 | LSB-hsa-miR-3614-5p | depositor partial sequence | sequence record 196004 | hsa-miR-3614-5p target
GGGCAGCCTTCAGATCCAAGTGG
