>Addgene plasmid #103477 | LSB-hsa-miR-3614-5p | addgene partial sequence | sequence record 270973 | mKate2-F 5'-ACCCGCTAAGAACCTCAAGA-3'
TCAAGGAGGCCGACAAAGAGACATACGTCGAGCAGCACGAGGTGGCTGTGGCCAGATACTGCGACCTCCC
TAGCAAACTGGGGCACAAACTTAATTGAGAATTCTACCACCCAGCTTTCTTGTACAAAGTGGTACGTCTC
AAGACCAGAGGTCTCTGCTTAGGTGCGAGGGCAGCCTTCAGATCCAAGTGGGGGCAGCCTTCAGATCCAA
GTGGGGGCAGCCTTCAGATCCAAGTGGGGGCAGCCTTCAGATCCAAGTGGCAACCAGAAGAGACCTGTGC
TTCACTCCTCAGGTGCAGGCTGCCTATCAGAAGGTGGTGGCTGGTGTGGCCAATGCCCTGGCTCACAAAT
ACCACTGAGATCTTTTTCCCTCTGCCAAAAATTATGGGGACATCATGAAGCCCCTTGAGCATCTGACTTC
TGGCTAATAAAGGAAATTTATTTTCATTGCAATAGTGTGTTGGAATTTTTTGTGTCTCTCACTCGGAAGG
ACATATGGGAGGGCAAATCATTTAAAACATCAGAATGAGTATTTGGTTTAGAGTTTGGCAACATATGCCC
ATATGCTGGCTG
